>Addgene plasmid #234903 | pVS-GhOMT1_1 | addgene full sequence | sequence record 475543 | Addgene NGS Result
AATTCGAGCTCATTCGAGCTCCAGAACGATCTCAGTTAGGTCATGGGAAAGCTGATATTCATCCCTCTGA
GACTCTATATAATTAAATGCGTTTGGGGGATTAGCTAATTGAGAATCCATATAGAGAAATATGGCCGCGC
AGCGACGCCGGTTGAAGAATATGAACAAGGAATAAGATGAACAAGGAAGAAGATGAACAAGCAATAATTT
AATTAATTATTGTTAATAAGCATAAATTATGAAAATAATTTTGATGGTAATGAAAGTATTATAAATAATA
TTTAGGAGAAAATATTGTTAAGGAAATATCTGGTTATGTTTATTTGTTAAGGTATATGGGTTTTTATAGA
AACCCAGGAGCAGCTATGGTAAGAAACCCAGGACTCAAAAAATGCCTCTCAACTTCTCTCATATGTTGCG
GAGTCTGGAGTCCCATTTATACCATAGAAAGCATTGGGGGTATAGCATGGTAATTTCACATCGGACTCCA
TACCGCGGCCATCTATATAATATTACTGATGGCCGCGCGAAGTCCCGGTATGCCTTTTCAGCCGTTGGAT
CTGGAGCCGTACCTTTTTCGCGTTCCCATTTTGCCCCTGGAGTCCCGAGCTATTTACGACCCCCTGCCAC
CGAGTCCCCTTCGTGGAGCGCTCTTCGTCCAACACGTGTCCCAACTTTTGCGCATTTTTGACTACCTGTC
GCGCACTTGAATTAAAGTTGCCCTTTTATTTTCTTCCAATTATTTTGCGGCTGAGTAGTCTAGATAATTG
TGACAACTTAGTGAGCAAGTTGTAGGAGGACCCTATCCGTCTGGGAAAATAATTGGGTTTTCACGTGTAC
CAATGGGAAATAATATGTATAGCCTATTTAATTTAGAAAATTAAATAGTTTTAGTAATTCCTATATAATA
GCGTTTACTAGTCTGGGTAAAATTCGTATAGGAAAAAATATTTATTATTTTTTAAATTTAACCTATTGAA
AATGTACAGTTTAAAGAGTAGACGTGGATCGAATTACATTCAAGCACGTGGAAACTCACGGACCCCATTA
TTCAAACGACATTCCACTGGTAAGCGTTATGGAGGAAGACGACTACAGCCACTGAATGTGAAAAGAGAAG
ATGAACCCAGAATGTCGACCCAACGCATCCACGAGAATCAATATGGGTCGGAATTTACAATGGCCCACAA
CACAGCCATTTCGACCTATATCTCCTATCCTAATCTGGGCAAGACTGAACCCAATCGAACCAGGTCGTAC
ATCAAGCTGAAACGATTGCGTTTCAAGGGCACGGTGAAGATCGAACGAGTTCCTACTGACGTGGCTATGG
ATGGTTCGATTCCCAACACGGAAGGGGTGTTCTCATTGGTCATAGTCGTTGACCGAAAACCTCATTTGAC
TGCATCTGGATGCCTACATACGTTTGACGAACTATTTGGTGCGATAATCCACAGCCATGGAACCCTGTCT
ATAGTTCCCGCGTTGAAGGATCGTTACTACATACGGCATGTAATTAAACGGGTACTGTCCGTCGAGAAAG
ATAACGTCATGGTGGATATTGAAGGATCCACTGCTCTGTCTAATAGGCGTTTTAATTGTTGGGCCAGTTT
TAAAGATCTTGATTTGGATTCATGTAAGGGTGTTTATGACAACATAAACAAGAATGCCCTGTTAGTTTAT
TACTCATGGGTATCGGATACTGTGTCTAAAGCATCCACTTATGTATCGTATGACCTTGATTATATTGGAT
AATCAATAATAACAGGAAAATTTGAATAAGAAAAAATATTATTTAAATATTTTTGGTTGAGGACCATTAC
AACTACTCTTGATACATTCTTGGACCGTTGTCCTAACCAGTTCGTTTAATTGGGCCATAGACATGGTAAT
GTTGGACTCAGCCCTATGGGCCCCTACTATTGATGCCGAGTCACCTGGATCCAGTACAGTGGACCCTAAC
CTGTGCAGCTCTCTGTAAGGTGTCTGTTCGTTATTGGACTGTGAGTCCGCATCTTCGTTAACGGGCCCTA
TGGTACTCCTGGTCGCCCACGACTCCCCTGGCCTTATTTCTATTGGGCCTGGAAGCCCAAATCTGTTCAT
GGATGCGGACCTAATTAGTTTCCTTTCCCATTTACCATAGTCTACATGTGAGAAATCAACGTCTTTAGCG
GAGAACTGTTTGGAAAGGATCTTTACCGTTGGCGCCTTGAACGGAATATCGACGGAATGTTTGGCGGTCG
ATAATTTCAGCTTCCCTTTGAATTTTGCGAAGTGGGTACGCTGTTGAACATTCGTATCAGAAACTCTGTA
ATAGAGTTTCCAAGGGATTGGGTCTTTGAGAGAGAAGAAGGAAGCTGAAAAATAGTGGAGATCTATGTTA
CACCTGATCGGAAAAGTCCACGACGATTGTAATGATTCATTATCAGTCATCCTCTTGTCGTGAATCTCCA
CTATCACTGTACCAGTCGCGTTAATTGGCACCTGCTGCCTGTACTCGATAACGCAATGATCGATCTTCAT
GCAACTGCGACTGAGTCTCGCCGTTAATTGTGCCGCCGTTGACGGAAACTGCAGAACGATCTCAGTTAGG
TCATGGGAAAGCTGATATTCATCCCTCTGAGACTCTATATAATTAAATGCGTTTGGGGGATTAGCTAATT
GAGAATCCATATAGAGAAATATGGCCGCGCAGCGACGCCGGTTGAAGAATATGAACAAGGAATAAGATGA
ACAAGGAAGAAGATGAACAAGCAATAATTTAATTAATTATTGTTAATAAGCATAAATTATGAAAATAATT
TTGATGGTAATGAAAGTATTATAAATAATATTTAGGAGAAAATATTGTTAAGGAAATATCTGGTTATGTT
TATTTGTTAAGGTATATGGGTTTTTATAGAAACCCAGGAGCAGCTATGGTAAGAAACCCAGGACTCAAAA
AATGCCTCTCAACTTCTCTCATATGTTGCGGAGTCTGGAGTCCCATTTATACCATAGAAAGCATTGGGGG
TATAGCATGGTAATTTCACATCGGACTCCATACCGCGGCCATCTATATAATATTACTGATGGCCGCGCGA
AGTCCCGGTATGCCTTTTCAGCCGTTGGATCTGGAGCCGTACCTTTTTCGCGTTCCCATTTTGCCCCTGG
AGTCCCGAGCTATTTACGACCCCCTGCCACCGAGTCCCCTTCGTGGAGCGCTCTTCGTCCAACACGTGTC
CCAACTTTTGCGCATTTTTGACTACCTGTCGCGCACTTGAATTAAAGTTGCCCTTTTATTTTCTTCCAAT
TATTTTGCGGCTGAGTAGTCTAGTGGATCCCCCGGAGCTCCACTTGGGATAGGTTAAGAAAATATGTCTG
GCTTGTAAACGAAAAGAATCGGGGTTTCTAGGCATTTTTTAAATAGTGACCCAGGACTCAAAAACTAGCT
CTCAACTTCTCTCATATGTTGTGGAGTCTGGAGTCCTTTATATATGTTTACGCTATAGAAGGCATTTGGG
GACTCTCCCGGGCCCACCATAGGACTCCATACCGCGGCCATCTATATAATATTACTGATGGCCGCGCGGA
TTTTGGAGCCCCCTTTTGTCGTTAGCGCGACCTTTAATTCAAATTAAAGGTTGCTTTTTTCTATCGTCCG
ATCATTTTGCGCCTGACTAGCCTAGATATTAGCAACAACTTCGCGGCTAAGTTGTTGACCGTCAAGTATA
AATTAATGGGCTTATGGCCTAATGGGTATAGAGCAAAATGGCATGCCTGCAGACTAGTTCCTGGATATTC
AAATGCTGTCATCCCGTATGCCTTACTAAAAGGAACCCCTCCTTCTAGTATAGCATCATTTAAATGGTAC
CAGCTTTGCATGAAGACTTGGTCATGGTGCAACAAAAGGAGAGGTGCAATCGACCCTCCATCTTGATTCT
TAACAAGGAACTTGCATAGTGGGCCTGCACCGTACAGTCTTTCAATTTCTTCTTTTTCCTTTGCTTTTAC
TGCGCATTTGAGAATGGAATGGCTGGCCAACAGGCGTAGCATTCGATCTAGTAGCACTGGTGCGTCAGGA
TTCTTTGAAGGAAGGGCACTCGCAATCTGGGAAGGTGACAGAAACGCGCCGTCACCAGCGGCTAAGATTG
TGTCAATTATGTTCAGCTCCAAGGCTGATTTCAAGACCATTGGAAGTACCACGGCGTTGGCTAGGCGGAC
GGCCAGTTTCCCAACTTCTTCCTCTTGATCTTCTTGAGACATGGTTTCTTTCTCAGCGCCTGTTTCTGAC
TAGTGAATTCGCTAGCGTTAACTGGCCATAATCCTGTGTATGCAACGTTGAAAATTCGGATCTATTTTTA
CGATTCGATCATGAATTAATAAAATTTAAATTTTATTGAATGATTTTCTAGTACATAACTGACATACGAC
TTATCAGTTGCGAAACGAACAGCTCTAATTACATTGTTAAGTGAAATTACGCCTAATTCGTCTAAGTACA
ACATAACCAACTGTTTAAACCTAATTAAATAAGTCGACCCAGAAGCTGTCAGAGATGTCGTCCAGACTTG
GAAGTTCAGGTAAGCTTTGTGGAGATGCAACGCTCTCCGTAAGTTGTGGTTGAATCGGATCTGGACGTGG
TATATACGCGTCCTGGTGTATAGCAGATCCTCTACTCCGTATATCTTGAAATATAGGGGATTTATTATCT
CCCAGATATACACGCCATTCTCTGCCTGACGTGCAGTGATGATTTCCCCTGTGCGTGAATCCATGACCGG
TGCAGCCTATGTGGAAGTATATGGTGCACCCACAGTTTAGATCAATGCGTCGTCGTCTAATCGCCCTCCT
CTTGGCTTGCCTGTGTGCCTTCTTGATAGAGGGGGGCGTCGAGAGTGATGAAGATAACATTCTTGAGAGT
CCAATGTTTGAGCGACGCATTTTCCGCTTTATCCAGGAAATCTTTATAGCTGGATCCCTCGCCTGGATTG
CAAAGCACGATTGAAGGGATCCCTCCTTTAATTTGAACTGGTTTCCCGTACTTGCAATTTGACTGCCAGT
CTTTTTGGGCCCCAAGAAGCTCTTTCCAATGCTTTAGCTTTAGGTATTGCGGTGCTACGTCATCAATGAC
GTTATAGGCAACATTATTCGAGTACACTCGATTATTGAAGTCCAGGTGTCCACTGAGGTAATTATGTGGG
CCTAAAGCACGAGCCCACATCGTCTTGCCCGTTCTAGAATCACCTTCCACTATGAGACTAACTGGTCTTA
CAGGCCGCGCAGCGGGACCCATTCCAAAATAATCATCCGCCCATTCTTGCATCTGTTCAGGAACGTTAGT
GAAAGAGGAAAGTGGAAATGGAGGGACCCATTGTTCAGGCGCCTTTTTGAAAAGGCGTTCCAAGTTCGCT
GTAATGTTATGGTAACTCACGATGAACGCCCTTGGATCTCCGGCCCGGATAATTGCAAGAGCTTCCGCCA
AACTAGGTGCATTGATGGCGTTATAATAGACGTCGTCTTTATTCTTCTTTGTACCCCCAGGCACTTTGAA
CTGTCCGGATTCACAACAATCGCCGTCTTTGGTGATGTAATTCTTGACGGCGTTGGCGTCTTTGGCTGCT
TGTATGTTTGGGTGAAAATTGGTCGACCTTCTGGGGTGAGTAAGGTCGAAAAATCTCTTATTCTTGATGT
TGGACTTTCCAGAGAGTTGGATGAGACAGTGAAGGTGTGGGAATCCGTCCGAGTGCTCCTCTCTGGCAAC
TCGAATATATGTTGGTTTGACGACTGACCATGATAAGGTTTGAAGCATTTGAAGAGCTTCATTTTTTGGG
ATATCGCACTTGGGATAGGTTAAGAAAATATGTCTGGCTTGTAAACGAAAAGAATCGGGGTTTCTAGGCA
TTTTTTAAATAGTGACCCAGGACTCAAAAACTAGCTCTCAACTTCTCTCATATGTTGTGGAGTCTGGAGT
CCTTTATATATGTTTACGCTATAGAAGGCATTTGGGGACTCTCCCGGGCCCACCATAGGACTCCATACCG
CGGCCATCTATATAATATTACTGATGGCCGCGCGGATTTTGGAGCCCCCTTTTGTCGTTAGCGCGACCTT
TAATTCAAATTAAAGGTTGCTTTTTTCTATCGTCCAATCATTTTGCGCCTGACTAGCCTAGATATTAGCA
ACAACTTCGCGACTAAGTTGTTGACCGTCAAGTATAAATTAATGGGCTTATGGCCCAATGGGTATAGAGC
AAAATGCCCAAGCGTGATGCCCCGTGGCGCTTATTAGCGGGTACGTCTAAGGTAAGTCGAAATGCCAACT
ACTCTCCCTTGAGAGTATTGGGCCCTAAAGTTAATAAGGGACCTCGAGGGGGGGCCCGGTACCCGGGGAT
CCTCTAGAGTCGACCTGCAGGCATGCAAGCTTGGCACTGGCCGTCGTTTTACAACGTCGTGACTGGGAAA
ACCCTGGCGTTACCCAACTTAATCGCCTTGCAGCACATCCCCCTTTCGCCAGCTGGCGTAATAGCGAAGA
GGCCCGCACCGATCGCCCTTCCCAACAGTTGCGCAGCCTGAATGGCGAATGCTAGAGCAGCTTGAGCTTG
GATCAGATTGTCGTTTCCCGCCTTCAGTTTAAACTATCAGTGTTTGACAGGATATATTGGCGGGTAAACC
TAAGAGAAAAGAGCGTTTATTAGAATAATCGGATATTTAAAAGGGCGTGAAAAGGTTTATCCGTTCGTCC
ATTTGTATGTGCATGCCAACCACAGGGTTCCCCTCGGGATCAAAGTACTTTGATCCAACCCCTCCGCTGC
TATAGTGCAGTCGGCTTCTGACGTTCAGTGCAGCCGTCTTCTGAAAACGACATGTCGCACAAGTCCTAAG
TTACGCGACAGGCTGCCGCCCTGCCCTTTTCCTGGCGTTTTCTTGTCGCGTGTTTTAGTCGCATAAAGTA
GAATACTTGCGACTAGAACCGGAGACATTACGCCATGAACAAGAGCGCCGCCGCTGGCCTGCTGGGCTAT
GCCCGCGTCAGCACCGACGACCAGGACTTGACCAACCAACGGGCCGAACTGCACGCGGCCGGCTGCACCA
AGCTGTTTTCCGAGAAGATCACCGGCACCAGGCGCGACCGCCCGGAGCTGGCCAGGATGCTTGACCACCT
ACGCCCTGGCGACGTTGTGACAGTGACCAGGCTAGACCGCCTGGCCCGCAGCACCCGCGACCTACTGGAC
ATTGCCGAGCGCATCCAGGAGGCCGGCGCGGGCCTGCGTAGCCTGGCAGAGCCGTGGGCCGACACCACCA
CGCCGGCCGGCCGCATGGTGTTGACCGTGTTCGCCGGCATTGCCGAGTTCGAGCGTTCCCTAATCATCGA
CCGCACCCGGAGCGGGCGCGAGGCCGCCAAGGCCCGAGGCGTGAAGTTTGGCCCCCGCCCTACCCTCACC
CCGGCACAGATCGCGCACGCCCGCGAGCTGATCGACCAGGAAGGCCGCACCGTGAAAGAGGCGGCTGCAC
TGCTTGGCGTGCATCGCTCGACCCTGTACCGCGCACTTGAGCGCAGCGAGGAAGTGACGCCCACCGAGGC
CAGGCGGCGCGGTGCCTTCCGTGAGGACGCATTGACCGAGGCCGACGCCCTGGCGGCCGCCGAGAATGAA
CGCCAAGAGGAACAAGCATGAAACCGCACCAGGACGGCCAGGACGAACCGTTTTTCATTACCGAAGAGAT
CGAGGCGGAGATGATCGCGGCCGGGTACGTGTTCGAGCCGCCCGCGCACGTCTCAACCGTGCGGCTGCAT
GAAATCCTGGCCGGTTTGTCTGATGCCAAGCTGGCGGCCTGGCCGGCCAGCTTGGCCGCTGAAGAAACCG
AGCGCCGCCGTCTAAAAAGGTGATGTGTATTTGAGTAAAACAGCTTGCGTCATGCGGTCGCTGCGTATAT
GATGCGATGAGTAAATAAACAAATACGCAAGGGGAACGCATGAAGGTTATCGCTGTACTTAACCAGAAAG
GCGGGTCAGGCAAGACGACCATCGCAACCCATCTAGCCCGCGCCCTGCAACTCGCCGGGGCCGATGTTCT
GTTAGTCGATTCCGATCCCCAGGGCAGTGCCCGCGATTGGGCGGCCGTGCGGGAAGATCAACCGCTAACC
GTTGTCGGCATCGACCGCCCGACGATTGACCGCGACGTGAAGGCCATCGGCCGGCGCGACTTCGTAGTGA
TCGACGGAGCGCCCCAGGCGGCGGACTTGGCTGTGTCCGCGATCAAGGCAGCCGACTTCGTGCTGATTCC
GGTGCAGCCAAGCCCTTACGACATATGGGCCACCGCCGACCTGGTGGAGCTGGTTAAGCAGCGCATTGAG
GTCACGGATGGAAGGCTACAAGCGGCCTTTGTCGTGTCGCGGGCGATCAAAGGCACGCGCATCGGCGGTG
AGGTTGCCGAGGCGCTGGCCGGGTACGAGCTGCCCATTCTTGAGTCCCGTATCACGCAGCGCGTGAGCTA
CCCAGGCACTGCCGCCGCCGGCACAACCGTTCTTGAATCAGAACCCGAGGGCGACGCTGCCCGCGAGGTC
CAGGCGCTGGCCGCTGAAATTAAATCAAAACTCATTTGAGTTAATGAGGTAAAGAGAAAATGAGCAAAAG
CACAAACACGCTAAGTGCCGGCCGTCCGAGCGCACGCAGCAGCAAGGCTGCAACGTTGGCCAGCCTGGCA
GACACGCCAGCCATGAAGCGGGTCAACTTTCAGTTGCCGGCGGAGGATCACACCAAGCTGAAGATGTACG
CGGTACGCCAAGGCAAGACCATTACCGAGCTGCTATCTGAATACATCGCGCAGCTACCAGAGTAAATGAG
CAAATGAATAAATGAGTAGATGAATTTTAGCGGCTAAAGGAGGCGGCATGGAAAATCAAGAACAACCAGG
CACCGACGCCGTGGAATGCCCCATGTGTGGAGGAACGGGCGGTTGGCCAGGCGTAAGCGGCTGGGTTGCC
TGCCGGCCCTGCAATGGCACTGGAACCCCCAAGCCCGAGGAATCGGCGTGAGCGGTCGCAAACCATCCGG
CCCGGTACAAATCGGCGCGGCGCTGGGTGATGACCTGGTGGAGAAGTTGAAGGCCGCGCAGGCCGCCCAG
CGGCAACGCATCGAGGCAGAAGCACGCCCCGGTGAATCGTGGCAAGCGGCCGCTGATCGAATCCGCAAAG
AATCCCGGCAACCGCCGGCAGCCGGTGCGCCGTCGATTAGGAAGCCGCCCAAGGGCGACGAGCAACCAGA
TTTTTTCGTTCCGATGCTCTATGACGTGGGCACCCGCGATAGTCGCAGCATCATGGACGTGGCCGTTTTC
CGTCTGTCGAAGCGTGACCGACGAGCTGGCGAGGTGATCCGCTACGAGCTTCCAGACGGGCACGTAGAGG
TTTCCGCAGGGCCGGCCGGCATGGCCAGTGTGTGGGATTACGACCTGGTACTGATGGCGGTTTCCCATCT
AACCGAATCCATGAACCGATACCGGGAAGGGAAGGGAGACAAGCCCGGCCGCGTGTTCCGTCCACACGTT
GCGGACGTACTCAAGTTCTGCCGGCGAGCCGATGGCGGAAAGCAGAAAGACGACCTGGTAGAAACCTGCA
TTCGGTTAAACACCACGCACGTTGCCATGCAGCGTACGAAGAAGGCCAAGAACGGCCGCCTGGTGACGGT
ATCCGAGGGTGAAGCCTTGATTAGCCGCTACAAGATCGTAAAGAGCGAAACCGGGCGGCCGGAGTACATC
GAGATCGAGCTAGCTGATTGGATGTACCGCGAGATCACAGAAGGCAAGAACCCGGACGTGCTGACGGTTC
ACCCCGATTACTTTTTGATCGATCCCGGCATCGGCCGTTTTCTCTACCGCCTGGCACGCCGCGCCGCAGG
CAAGGCAGAAGCCAGATGGTTGTTCAAGACGATCTACGAACGCAGTGGCAGCGCCGGAGAGTTCAAGAAG
TTCTGTTTCACCGTGCGCAAGCTGATCGGGTCAAATGACCTGCCGGAGTACGATTTGAAGGAGGAGGCGG
GGCAGGCTGGCCCGATCCTAGTCATGCGCTACCGCAACCTGATCGAGGGCGAAGCATCCGCCGGTTCCTA
ATGTACGGAGCAGATGCTAGGGCAAATTGCCCTAGCAGGGGAAAAAGGTCGAAAAGGTGTCTTTCCTGTG
GATAGCACGTACATTGGGAACCCAAAGCCGTACATTGGGAACCGGAACCCGTACATTGGGAACCCAAAGC
CGTACATTGGGAACCGGTCACACATGTAAGTGACTGATATAAAAGAGAAAAAAGGCGATTTTTCCGCCTA
AAACTCTTTAAAACTTATTAAAACTCTTAAAACCCGCCTGGCCTGTGCATAACTGTCTGGCCAGCGCACA
GCCGAAGAGCTGCAAAAAGCGCCTACCCTTCGGTCGCTGCGCTCCCTACGCCCCGCCGCTTCGCGTCGGC
CTATCGCGGCCGCTGGCCGCTCAAAAATGGCTGGCCTACGGCCAGGCAATCTACCAGGGCGCGGACAAGC
CGCGCCGTCGCCACTCGACCGCCGGCGCCCACATCAAGGCACCCTGCCTCGCGCGTTTCGGTGATGACGG
TGAAAACCTCTGACACATGCAGCTCCCGGAGACGGTCACAGCTTGTCTGTAAGCGGATGCCGGGAGCAGA
CAAGCCCGTCAGGGCGCGTCAGCGGGTGTTGGCGGGTGTCGGGGCGCAGCCATGACCCAGTCACGTAGCG
ATAGCGGAGTGTATACTGGCTTAACTATGCGGCATCAGAGCAGATTGTACTGAGAGTGCACCATATGCGG
TGTGAAATACCGCACAGATGCGTAAGGAGAAAATACCGCATCAGGCGCTCTTCCGCTTCCTCGCTCACTG
ACTCGCTGCGCTCGGTCGTTCGGCTGCGGCGAGCGGTATCAGCTCACTCAAAGGCGGTAATACGGTTATC
CACAGAATCAGGGGATAACGCAGGAAAGAACATGTGAGCAAAAGGCCAGCAAAAGGCCAGGAACCGTAAA
AAGGCCGCGTTGCTGGCGTTTTTCCATAGGCTCCGCCCCCCTGACGAGCATCACAAAAATCGACGCTCAA
GTCAGAGGTGGCGAAACCCGACAGGACTATAAAGATACCAGGCGTTTCCCCCTGGAAGCTCCCTCGTGCG
CTCTCCTGTTCCGACCCTGCCGCTTACCGGATACCTGTCCGCCTTTCTCCCTTCGGGAAGCGTGGCGCTT
TCTCATAGCTCACGCTGTAGGTATCTCAGTTCGGTGTAGGTCGTTCGCTCCAAGCTGGGCTGTGTGCACG
AACCCCCCGTTCAGCCCGACCGCTGCGCCTTATCCGGTAACTATCGTCTTGAGTCCAACCCGGTAAGACA
CGACTTATCGCCACTGGCAGCAGCCACTGGTAACAGGATTAGCAGAGCGAGGTATGTAGGCGGTGCTACA
GAGTTCTTGAAGTGGTGGCCTAACTACGGCTACACTAGAAGGACAGTATTTGGTATCTGCGCTCTGCTGA
AGCCAGTTACCTTCGGAAAAAGAGTTGGTAGCTCTTGATCCGGCAAACAAACCACCGCTGGTAGCGGTGG
TTTTTTTGTTTGCAAGCAGCAGATTACGCGCAGAAAAAAAGGATCTCAAGAAGATCCTTTGATCTTTTCT
ACGGGGTCTGACGCTCAGTGGAACGAAAACTCACGTTAAGGGATTTTGGTCATGCATTCTAGGTACTAAA
ACAATTCATCCAGTAAAATATAATATTTTATTTTCTCCCAATCAGGCTTGATCCCCAGTAAGTCAAAAAA
TAGCTCGACATACTGTTCTTCCCCGATATCCTCCCTGATCGACCGGACGCAGAAGGCAATGTCATACCAC
TTGTCCGCCCTGCCGCTTCTCCCAAGATCAATAAAGCCACTTACTTTGCCATCTTTCACAAAGATGTTGC
TGTCTCCCAGGTCGCCGTGGGAAAAGACAAGTTCCTCTTCGGGCTTTTCCGTCTTTAAAAAATCATACAG
CTCGCGCGGATCTTTAAATGGAGTGTCTTCTTCCCAGTTTTCGCAATCCACATCGGCCAGATCGTTATTC
AGTAAGTAATCCAATTCGGCTAAGCGGCTGTCTAAGCTATTCGTATAGGGACAATCCGATATGTCGATGG
AGTGAAAGAGCCTGATGCACTCCGCATACAGCTCGATAATCTTTTCAGGGCTTTGTTCATCTTCATACTC
TTCCGAGCAAAGGACGCCATCGGCCTCACTCATGAGCAGATTGCTCCAGCCATCATGCCGTTCAAAGTGC
AGGACCTTTGGAACAGGCAGCTTTCCTTCCAGCCATAGCATCATGTCCTTTTCCCGTTCCACATCATAGG
TGGTCCCTTTATACCGGCTGTCCGTCATTTTTAAATATAGGTTTTCATTTTCTCCCACCAGCTTATATAC
CTTAGCAGGAGACATTCCTTCCGTATCTTTTACGCAGCGGTATTTTTCGATCAGTTTTTTCAATTCCGGT
GATATTCTCATTTTAGCCATTTATTATTTCCTTCCTCTTTTCTACAGTATTTAAAGATACCCCAAGAAGC
TAATTATAACAAGACGAACTCCAATTCACTGTTCCTTGCATTCTAAAACCTTAAATACCAGAAAACAGCT
TTTTCAAAGTTGTTTTCAAAGTTGGCGTATAACATAGTATCGACGGAGCCGATTTTGAAACCGCGGTGAT
CACAGGCAGCAACGCTCTGTCATCGTTACAATCAACATGCTACCCTCCGCGAGATCATCCGTGTTTCAAA
CCCGGCAGCTTAGTTGCCGTTCTTCCGAATAGCATCGGTAACATGAGCAAAGTCTGCCGCCTTACAACGG
CTCTCCCGCTGACGCCGTCCCGGACTGATGGGCTGCCTGTATCGAGTGGTGATTTTGTGCCGAGCTGCCG
GTCGGGGAGCTGTTGGCTGGCTGGTGGCAGGATATATTGTGGTGTAAACAAATTGACGCTTAGACAACTT
AATAACACATTGCGGACGTTTTTAATGTACTGAATTAACGCCGAATTAATTCGGGGATAGCCCTTTGGTC
TTCTGAGACTGTATCTTTGATATTCTTGGAGTAGACGAGAGTGTCGTGCTCCACCATGTTGGCAAGCTGC
TCTAGCCAATACGCAAACCGCCTCTCCCCGCGCGTTGGCCGATTCATTAATGCAGCTGGCACGACAGGTT
TCCCGACTGGAAAGCGGGCAGTGAGCGCAACGCAATTAATGTGAGTTAGCTCACTCATTAGGCACCCCAG
GCTTTACACTTTATGCTTCCGGCTCGTATGTTGTGTGGAATTGTGAGCGGATAACAATTTCACACAGGAA
ACAGCTATGACATGATTACG
Features (pLannotate 1.2.2; 25 found; start..end, strand, type, name):
    982..1749    +  CDS            NSP_ABMVW: Experimental evidence at protein level: Swiss-Prot protein existence level 1. Binds to the genomic viral ssDNA, shuttles it into and out of the cell nucleus. Begomoviruses use 2 proteins to transport their DNA from cell to cell. The nuclear shuttle protein (NSP) shuttles it between nucleus and cytoplasm and the movement protein (MP) probably transports the DNA-NSP complex to the cell periphery and facilitates movement across the cell wall. From Abutilon mosaic virus (isolate West India) (AbMV).
   1792..2670    -  CDS            MVP_ABMVW: Experimental evidence at protein level: Swiss-Prot protein existence level 1. Transports viral genome to neighboring plant cells directly through plasmosdesmata, without any budding. The movement protein allows efficient cell to cell propagation, by bypassing the host cell wall barrier. Begomovirus genome is shuttled out of nucleus by Nuclear shuttle protein (NSP) and the movement protein transports the DNA-NSP complex to cell plasmodesmata and facilitates further movement across the cell wall. From Abutilon mosaic virus (isolate West India) (AbMV).
   3333..3395    -  CDS            REP_SLCV (fragment): Protein inferred from homology: Swiss-Prot protein existence level 3. Essential for the replication of viral ssDNA. The closed circular ssDNA genome is first converted to a superhelical dsDNA. Rep binds a specific region at the genome origin of replication. It introduces an endonucleolytic nick within the conserved sequence 5'- TAATATTAC-3' in the intergenic region of the genome present in all geminiviruses, thereby initiating the rolling circle replication (RCR). Following cleavage, binds covalently to the 5'-phosphate of DNA as a tyrosyl ester. The cleavage gives rise to a free 3'-OH that se
   3766..4263    -  CDS            OMT1 (fragment): COMT1_POPTM - Experimental evidence at protein level: Swiss-Prot protein existence level 1. Catalyzes the conversion of caffeic acid to ferulic acid and of 5-hydroxyferulic acid to sinapic acid. The resulting products may subsequently be converted to the corresponding alcohols that are incorporated into lignins. From Populus tremuloides (Quaking aspen).
   4300..4356    +  CDS            CAPSD_ABMVW (fragment): Experimental evidence at protein level: Swiss-Prot protein existence level 1. Encapsidates the viral DNA into characteristic twinned ('geminate') particles. Binds the genomic viral ssDNA and shuttles it into and out of the cell nucleus. The CP of bipartite geminiviruses is not required for cell-to-cell or systemic movement. From Abutilon mosaic virus (isolate West India) (AbMV).
   4359..4754    -  CDS            REN_TGMVY: Experimental evidence at protein level: Swiss-Prot protein existence level 1. Increases viral DNA accumulation. Enhances infectivity and symptom expression (By similarity). From Tomato golden mosaic virus (strain Yellow vein) (TGMV).
   4832..5881    -  CDS            REP_BGYMJ: Experimental evidence at protein level: Swiss-Prot protein existence level 1. Essential for the replication of viral ssDNA. The closed circular ssDNA genome is first converted to a superhelical dsDNA. Rep binds a specific region at the genome origin of replication. It introduces an endonucleolytic nick within the conserved sequence 5'- TAATATTAC-3' in the intergenic region of the genome present in all geminiviruses, thereby initiating the rolling circle replication (RCR). Following cleavage, binds covalently to the 5'-phosphate of DNA as a tyrosyl ester. The cleavage gives rise to a free 3'-OH
   6234..6338    +  CDS            CAPSD_ABMVW (fragment): Experimental evidence at protein level: Swiss-Prot protein existence level 1. Encapsidates the viral DNA into characteristic twinned ('geminate') particles. Binds the genomic viral ssDNA and shuttles it into and out of the cell nucleus. The CP of bipartite geminiviruses is not required for cell-to-cell or systemic movement. From Abutilon mosaic virus (isolate West India) (AbMV).
   6357..6402    +  misc_feature   MCS (fragment): pUC18/19 multiple cloning site
   6405..6559    +  CDS            lacZα (fragment): LacZα fragment of β-galactosidase; lacZ fragment
   6625..6649    +  misc_feature   RB T-DNA repeat: right border repeat from nopaline C58 T-DNA
   6989..7390    +  CDS            Y4CG_SINFN (fragment): Protein inferred from homology: Swiss-Prot protein existence level 3. From Sinorhizobium fredii (strain NBRC 101917 / NGR234).
   7950..8579    +  CDS            pVS1 StaA: stability protein from the Pseudomonas plasmid pVS1 (Heeb et al., 2000)
   9008..10081   +  CDS            pVS1 RepA: replication protein from the Pseudomonas plasmid pVS1 (Heeb et al., 2000)
  10147..10341   +  rep_origin     pVS1 oriV: origin of replication for the Pseudomonas plasmid pVS1 (Heeb et al., 2000)
  10544..10583   +  CDS            rop (fragment): Rop protein, which maintains plasmids at low copy number; rop
  10685..10825   +  misc_feature   bom: basis of mobility region from pBR322
  11011..11599   -  rep_origin     ori: high-copy-number ColE1/pMB1/pBR322/pUC origin of replication
  11686..12480   -  CDS            KanR: aminoglycoside phosphotransferase; aphA-3; confers resistance to kanamycin
  12905..12929   +  misc_feature   LB T-DNA repeat: left border repeat from nopaline C58 T-DNA
  13007..13080   -  promoter       CaMV 35S promoter (enhanced) (fragment): cauliflower mosaic virus 35S promoter with a duplicated enhancer region
  13096..13184   +  CDS            lacI (fragment): lac repressor; lacI; The lac repressor binds to the lac operator to inhibit transcription in E. coli. This inhibition can be relieved by adding lactose or isopropyl-β-D-thiogalactopyranoside (IPTG).
  13197..13218   +  protein_bind   CAP binding site: CAP binding activates transcription in the presence of cAMP. E. coli catabolite activator protein
  13233..13263   +  promoter       lac promoter: promoter for the E. coli lac operon
  13267..13289   +  protein_bind   lac operator (fragment): The lac repressor binds to the lac operator to inhibit transcription in E. coli. This inhibition can be relieved by adding lactose or isopropyl-β-D-thiogalactopyranoside (IPTG). lac repressor encoded by lacI
