[The description below was written by a language model from this plasmid's Addgene catalogue record and pLannotate feature annotations shown in this document.]
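Description:
pVS-GhOMT1_1 is a 13.3 kb Agrobacterium binary plasmid for virus-induced gene silencing (VIGS) of the GhOMT1 gene in cotton (Gossypium hirsutum). It is built on pJRT.Agro.CLCrVA.008, a backbone whose name indicates a CLCrV DNA-A VIGS vector. The plasmid framework is of the pCAMBIA type. A high-copy ColE1/pMB1 origin with the bom site supports propagation in E. coli, and the pVS1 oriV, RepA and StaA functions support stable maintenance in Agrobacterium. Kanamycin resistance (aphA-3) provides bacterial selection. No plant selectable marker is annotated, which fits a transient agroinoculation tool.

Nopaline-type left and right T-DNA border repeats flank the payload, which consists of begomovirus components annotated by homology to related viruses. One region encodes the nuclear shuttle protein and the movement protein, the two DNA-B functions that move viral DNA out of the nucleus and between cells. An adjacent region carries DNA-A functions, including the replication initiator Rep and the replication enhancer REN. Only short coat protein fragments remain. Between these fragments lies an approximately 500 bp segment matching a caffeic acid O-methyltransferase, in the reverse orientation of the table; this corresponds to "VIGS fragment 1" of GhOMT1 and appears to occupy the coat protein position. Having both genome components in one T-DNA matches the "all-in-one" description, as a single Agrobacterium strain could deliver a replicating, systemically spreading virus whose transcripts trigger silencing of the endogenous gene. The lac promoter/operator, lacZα, MCS and 35S fragments are remnants of the cloning backbone. The homologous enzyme acts in lignin precursor synthesis, but the record does not state the expected silencing phenotype.
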