Addgene plasmid #234903: pVS-GhOMT1_1
Purpose: This all-in-one vector is used to specifically silence the GhOMT1 gene via virus-induced gene silencing (VIGS).
Depositing lab: Guoli Song. Depositing organization: Institute of Cotton Research (ICR), CAAS. Publication: An all-in-one plant virus-based vector toolkit for streamlined gene silencing, overexpression, and genome editing. Hao Y, Yuan Z, Li Y, Zuo D, Cheng H, Wang Q, Zhang Y, Lv L, Liu J, Song G. Plant Commun. 2025 May 19:101379. doi: 10.1016/j.xplc.2025.101379. PubMed 40394900.
Backbone
  Vector backbone: pJRT.Agro.CLCrVA.008
  Backbone manufacturer: Tuttle et al Plant Methods. 2012 Aug 1;8(1):27. doi: 10.1186/1746-4811-8-27.
  Vector type: Plant Expression
Growth in bacteria
  Bacterial resistance: Kanamycin, 50 μg/mL
  Growth temperature: 37°C
  Growth strain: DH5alpha
  Copy number: High Copy
Gene/Insert
  Gene/Insert name: VIGS fragement 1 of GhOMT1 gene
  Species: G. hirsutum (cotton)
  Cloning method: Other
Terms and licenses: Academic/Nonprofit Terms; Industry Terms: Not Available to Industry
How to cite: pVS-GhOMT1_1 was a gift from Guoli Song (Addgene plasmid # 234903 ; http://n2t.net/addgene:234903 ; RRID:Addgene_234903)
